Addgene plasmid #236140: EW416 CMV-TO-ZNF35(5-8)-ZNF250(1-4)-deImmLink-ZIK1KRAB
Purpose: Plasmid encoding the ZNF35/ZNF250 zinc finger array attached by a deimmunized linker to the ZIK1 KRAB domain, under control of CMV promoter with two TetR binding sites
Depositing lab: Xiaojing Gao. Depositing organization: Stanford University. Publication: Machine-guided dual-objective protein engineering for deimmunization and therapeutic functions. Wolfsberg E, Paul JS, Tycko J, Chen B, Bassik MC, Bintu L, Alizadeh AA, Gao XJ. Cell Syst. 2025 Jul 16;16(7):101299. doi: 10.1016/j.cels.2025.101299. Epub 2025 Jun 3. PubMed 40466641.
Backbone
  Vector backbone: FLP-IN
  Vector type: Mammalian Expression
  Selectable markers: Puromycin
Growth in bacteria
  Bacterial resistance: Ampicillin, 100 μg/mL
  Growth temperature: 37°C
  Growth strain: DH5alpha
  Copy number: High Copy
Gene/Insert
  Gene/Insert name: ZNF35(5-8)-ZNF250(1-4)-deImmunLink-ZIK1KRAB
  Species: Synthetic
  Promoter: CMV promoter with two TetR binding sites
  Cloning method: Gibson Cloning
Terms and licenses: Academic/Nonprofit Terms; Industry Terms: Not Available to Industry
Depositor comments: See https://benchling.com/s/seq-Hmx2I6WB4dxGrA1nal5j?m=slm-cOFkYGdAdprMBaamwY00for annotated sequence. Please visit https://doi.org/10.1101/2025.02.24.639918 for bioRxiv preprint.
How to cite: EW416 CMV-TO-ZNF35(5-8)-ZNF250(1-4)-deImmLink-ZIK1KRAB was a gift from Xiaojing Gao (Addgene plasmid # 236140 ; http://n2t.net/addgene:236140 ; RRID:Addgene_236140)
