[The description below was written by a language model from this plasmid's Addgene catalogue record and pLannotate feature annotations shown in this document.]
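Description:
EW416 CMV-TO-ZNF35(5-8)-ZNF250(1-4)-deImmLink-ZIK1KRAB is a roughly 6 kb mammalian expression plasmid built on a Flp-In backbone. It is propagated in E. coli through a high-copy ColE1/pUC-type origin and selected with ampicillin via the β-lactamase gene. A fragment of the f1 origin is also present.

The payload is a synthetic transcriptional repressor. Zinc fingers 5–8 of ZNF35 are joined to fingers 1–4 of ZNF250 to form a composite DNA-binding array, which is fused through a deimmunized linker to the KRAB repression domain of ZIK1. The automated annotation recognises parts of this open reading frame only by homology: the hits to a C. elegans zinc finger protein and to human ZNF589 most likely reflect the zinc finger and KRAB regions rather than those genes themselves. Expression is driven by the CMV enhancer and promoter followed by two tet operator sites. Transcription can therefore be held off by TetR in cells that express it and released with tetracycline or doxycycline. A bovine growth hormone polyadenylation signal terminates the transcript.

Downstream sits an FRT site immediately followed by a hygromycin resistance coding sequence and an SV40 poly(A) signal, with no full promoter annotated upstream. This is the standard Flp-In arrangement, in which FLP-mediated integration at a genomic FRT landing site places the marker behind a resident promoter. The catalogue lists puromycin as the selectable marker, whereas the sequence annotation shows hygromycin resistance, so the two sources disagree on this point. The associated work concerns machine-guided engineering of proteins for reduced immunogenicity while retaining therapeutic function, and the plasmid fits testing such a deimmunized repressor in mammalian cells.
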