Features (pLannotate 1.2.2; 23 found; start..end, strand, type, name):
      4..383     +  enhancer       CMV enhancer: human cytomegalovirus immediate early enhancer
    384..587     +  promoter       CMV promoter: human cytomegalovirus (CMV) immediate early promoter
    589..608     +  promoter       PLtetO-1 promoter (fragment): modified phage lambda PL promoter with tet operator sites (Lutz and Bujard, 1997)
    610..629     +  promoter       PLtetO-1 promoter (fragment): modified phage lambda PL promoter with tet operator sites (Lutz and Bujard, 1997)
    637..670     +  promoter       TRE3GV promoter (fragment): 3rd-generation Tet-responsive promoter that can be activated by binding of Tet-On® 3G, optimized for retroviral and lentiviral vectors
    763..846     +  CDS            mnm-2 (fragment): MNM2_CAEEL - Experimental evidence at protein level: Swiss-Prot protein existence level 1. Required in the M3 pharyngeal motor neuron to guide the growth cone of the sister M2 motor neuron during axon development. From Caenorhabditis elegans.
   1459..1668    +  CDS            ZNF589 (fragment): ZN589_HUMAN - Also known as SZF1. Experimental evidence at protein level: Swiss-Prot protein existence level 1. May play a role in hematopoietic stem/progenitor cell differentiation. May play a role as a DNA binding-dependent transcriptional repressor. From Homo sapiens (Human).
   1700..1924    +  polyA_signal   bGH poly(A) signal: bovine growth hormone polyadenylation signal
   1940..1963    +  polyA_signal   bGH poly(A) signal (fragment): bovine growth hormone polyadenylation signal
   1967..1988    +  promoter       SV40 promoter (fragment): SV40 enhancer and early promoter
   2009..2242    +  rep_origin     f1 ori (fragment) (sequence partly withheld): f1 bacteriophage origin of replication; arrow indicates direction of (+) strand synthesis
   2247..2294    +  protein_bind   FRT: FLP-mediated recombination occurs in the 8-bp core sequence TCTAGAAA (Turan and Bode, 2011). FLP recombinase from the Saccharomyces cerevisiae 2μ plasmid
   2302..3324    +  CDS            HygR: aminoglycoside phosphotransferase from E. coli; aph(4)-Ia; confers resistance to hygromycin
   3334..3459    +  CDS            ble (fragment): BLE_KLEPN - Experimental evidence at protein level: Swiss-Prot protein existence level 1. Binding protein with a strong affinity to the bleomycin family of antibiotics. Binds to CL990; an antimitotic-antibiotic compound. From Klebsiella pneumoniae.
   3454..3575    +  polyA_signal   SV40 poly(A) signal: SV40 polyadenylation signal
   3648..3664    -  protein_bind   lac operator: The lac repressor binds to the lac operator to inhibit transcription in E. coli. This inhibition can be relieved by adding lactose or isopropyl-β-D-thiogalactopyranoside (IPTG). lac repressor encoded by lacI
   3672..3702    -  promoter       lac promoter: promoter for the E. coli lac operon
   3717..3738    -  protein_bind   CAP binding site: CAP binding activates transcription in the presence of cAMP. E. coli catabolite activator protein
   3751..3843    -  CDS            lacI (fragment): lac repressor; lacI; The lac repressor binds to the lac operator to inhibit transcription in E. coli. This inhibition can be relieved by adding lactose or isopropyl-β-D-thiogalactopyranoside (IPTG).
   4026..4614    -  rep_origin     ori: high-copy-number ColE1/pMB1/pBR322/pUC origin of replication
   4785..5645    -  CDS            AmpR: β-lactamase; bla; confers resistance to ampicillin, carbenicillin, and related antibiotics
   5646..5750    -  promoter       AmpR promoter: bla
   5809..5861    -  misc_feature   bom (fragment): basis of mobility region from pBR322
>Addgene plasmid #236140 | EW416 CMV-TO-ZNF35(5-8)-ZNF250(1-4)-deImmLink-ZIK1KRAB | addgene full sequence | sequence record 468371 | Addgene NGS Result
GTTGACATTGATTATTGACTAGTTATTAATAGTAATCAATTACGGGGTCATTAGTTCATAGCCCATATAT
GGAGTTCCGCGTTACATAACTTACGGTAAATGGCCCGCCTGGCTGACCGCCCAACGACCCCCGCCCATTG
ACGTCAATAATGACGTATGTTCCCATAGTAACGCCAATAGGGACTTTCCATTGACGTCAATGGGTGGAGT
ATTTACGGTAAACTGCCCACTTGGCAGTACATCAAGTGTATCATATGCCAAGTACGCCCCCTATTGACGT
CAATGACGGTAAATGGCCCGCCTGGCATTATGCCCAGTACATGACCTTATGGGACTTTCCTACTTGGCAG
TACATCTACGTATTAGTCATCGCTATTACCATGGTGATGCGGTTTTGGCAGTACATCAATGGGCGTGGAT
AGCGGTTTGACTCACGGGGATTTCCAAGTCTCCACCCCATTGACGTCAATGGGAGTTTGTTTTGGCACCA
AAATCAACGGGACTTTCCAAAATGTCGTAACAACTCCGCCCCATTGACGCAAATGGGCGGTAGGCGTGTA
CGGTGGGAGGTCTATATAAGCAGAGCTCTCCCTATCAGTGATAGAGATCTCCCTATCAGTGATAGAGATC
GTCGACGAGCTCGTTTAGTGAACCGTCAGATCGCCTGGAGACGCCATCCACGCTGTTTTGACCTCCATAG
AAGACACCGGGACCGATCCAGCCTCCGGACTCTAGCGTTTAAACTTAAGCTTCGCCACCATGTACGAGTG
TAATGAGTGCGGTAAGACCTTCACACGATCTTCTAACCTTATTGTGCATCAACGAATCCATACAGGCGAG
AAGCCCTTTGCCTGCAATGACTGTGGGAAGGCTTTTACTCAGAGTGCCAACTTGATCGTGCATCAGAGAA
GCCATACGGGTGAGAAGCCCTATGAATGCAAGGAATGCGGAAAGGCCTTCTCCTGCTTCAGCCACCTCAT
TGTACACCAGCGCATACACACGGCTGAGAAGCCATACGATTGCTCTGAATGTGGAAAGGCCTTTAGTCAG
CTGTCTTGCTTGATTGTGCATCAGAGAATTCACACGGGCGAACGCCCCTATATGTGCGTAGAGTGCGGTA
AATGTTTTGGGCGGAGTTCACATCTTTTGCAGCACCAACGTATTCACACAGGCGAGAAACCCTATGTTTG
CAGCGTGTGCGGTAAGGCGTTTAGCCAGTCCTCAGTCCTTTCCAAACACCGCCGCATACATACTGGTGAG
AAGCCATATGAATGTAATGAATGTGGCAAGGCTTTTAGAGTGAGTTCAGATCTCGCTCAACATCATAAGA
TCCATACAGGAGAGAAGCCACACGAATGTTTGGAGTGTCGAAAGGCTTTTACTCAGCTCAGTCACCTCAT
TCAGCATCAGAGAATTCACGCTGCTGCATGGGAGCTAGGAATGTCTGGCGGATCTTGCGTGACCTTTGAA
GACATTGCCATCTATTTTAGTCAAGACGAATGGGGGCTCCTGGACGAAGCCCAGAGACTTCTGTACCTGG
AGGTGATGCTTGAAAACTTCGCTCTCGTGGCATCCCTGTAGGGATCATAGGCCGCTCGAGGAGGGCCCGA
ACAAAAACTCATCTCAGAAGAGGATCTGAATAGCGCCGTCGACCATCATCATAATCATCATTGAGTTTAA
ACCCGCTGATCAGCCTCGACTGTGCCTTCTAGTTGCCAGCCATCTGTTGTTTGCCCCTCCCCCGTGCCTT
CCTTGACCCTGGAAGGTGCCACTCCCACTGTCCTTTCCTAATAAAATGAGGAAATTGCATCGCATTGTCT
GAGTAGGTGTCATTCTATTCTGGGGGGTGGGGTGGGGCAGGACAGCAAGGGGGAGGATTGGGAAGACAAT
AGCAGGCATGCTGGGGATGCGGTGGGCTCTATGGAGATCTATCGATGTTCTGGGGATGCGGTGGGCTCTA
TGGCTTCTGAGGCGGAAAGAACCAGCTGGGGCTCTAGGGGGTATCCCC
[124 nt withheld, positions 2009-2132]
C
[91 nt withheld, positions 2134-2224]
AGGGTGATGGTTCACGTACCTAGAAGTTCCTATTCCGAAGTTCCTATTCTCTAGAAAGTATAGGAACTTC
CTTGGCCAAAAAGCCTGAACTCACCGCGACGTCTGTCGAGAAGTTTCTGATCGAAAAGTTCGACAGCGTC
TCCGACCTGATGCAGCTCTCGGAGGGCGAAGAATCTCGTGCTTTCAGCTTCGATGTAGGAGGGCGTGGAT
ATGTCCTGCGGGTAAATAGCTGCGCCGATGGTTTCTACAAAGATCGTTATGTTTATCGGCACTTTGCATC
GGCCGCGCTCCCGATTCCGGAAGTGCTTGACATTGGGGAATTCAGCGAGAGCCTGACCTATTGCATCTCC
CGCCGTGCACAGGGTGTCACGTTGCAAGACCTGCCTGAAACCGAACTGCCCGCTGTTCTGCAGCCGGTCG
CGGAGGCCATGGATGCGATCGCTGCGGCCGATCTTAGCCAGACGAGCGGGTTCGGCCCATTCGGACCGCA
AGGAATCGGTCAATACACTACATGGCGTGATTTCATATGCGCGATTGCTGATCCCCATGTGTATCACTGG
CAAACTGTGATGGACGACACCGTCAGTGCGTCCGTCGCGCAGGCTCTCGATGAGCTGATGCTTTGGGCCG
AGGACTGCCCCGAAGTCCGGCACCTCGTGCACGCGGATTTCGGCTCCAACAATGTCCTGACGGACAATGG
CCGCATAACAGCGGTCATTGACTGGAGCGAGGCGATGTTCGGGGATTCCCAATACGAGGTCGCCAACATC
TTCTTCTGGAGGCCGTGGTTGGCTTGTATGGAGCAGCAGACGCGCTACTTCGAGCGGAGGCATCCGGAGC
TTGCAGGATCGCCGCGGCTCCGGGCGTATATGCTCCGCATTGGTCTTGACCAACTCTATCAGAGCTTGGT
TGACGGCAATTTCGATGATGCAGCTTGGGCGCAGGGTCGATGCGACGCAATCGTCCGATCCGGAGCCGGG
ACTGTCGGGCGTACACAAATCGCCCGCAGAAGCGCGGCCGTCTGGACCGATGGCTGTGTAGAAGTACTCG
CCGATAGTGGAAACCGACGCCCCAGCACTCGTCCGAGGGCAAAGGAATAGCACGTACTACGAGATTTCGA
TTCCACCGCCGCCTTCTATGAAAGGTTGGGCTTCGGAATCGTTTTCCGGGACGCCGGCTGGATGATCCTC
CAGCGCGGGGATCTCATGCTGGAGTTCTTCGCCCACCCCAACTTGTTTATTGCAGCTTATAATGGTTACA
AATAAAGCAATAGCATCACAAATTTCACAAATAAAGCATTTTTTTCACTGCATTCTAGTTGTGGTTTGTC
CAAACTCATCAATGTATCTTATCATGTCTGTATACCGTCGACCTCTAGCTAGAGCTTGGCGTAATCATGG
TCATAGCTGTTTCCTGTGTGAAATTGTTATCCGCTCACAATTCCACACAACATACGAGCCGGAAGCATAA
AGTGTAAAGCCTGGGGTGCCTAATGAGTGAGCTAACTCACATTAATTGCGTTGCGCTCACTGCCCGCTTT
CCAGTCGGGAAACCTGTCGTGCCAGCTGCATTAATGAATCGGCCAACGCGCGGGGAGAGGCGGTTTGCGT
ATTGGGCGCTCTTCCGCTTCCTCGCTCACTGACTCGCTGCGCTCGGTCGTTCGGCTGCGGCGAGCGGTAT
CAGCTCACTCAAAGGCGGTAATACGGTTATCCACAGAATCAGGGGATAACGCAGGAAAGAACATGTGAGC
AAAAGGCCAGCAAAAGGCCAGGAACCGTAAAAAGGCCGCGTTGCTGGCGTTTTTCCATAGGCTCCGCCCC
CCTGACGAGCATCACAAAAATCGACGCTCAAGTCAGAGGTGGCGAAACCCGACAGGACTATAAAGATACC
AGGCGTTTCCCCCTGGAAGCTCCCTCGTGCGCTCTCCTGTTCCGACCCTGCCGCTTACCGGATACCTGTC
CGCCTTTCTCCCTTCGGGAAGCGTGGCGCTTTCTCATAGCTCACGCTGTAGGTATCTCAGTTCGGTGTAG
GTCGTTCGCTCCAAGCTGGGCTGTGTGCACGAACCCCCCGTTCAGCCCGACCGCTGCGCCTTATCCGGTA
ACTATCGTCTTGAGTCCAACCCGGTAAGACACGACTTATCGCCACTGGCAGCAGCCACTGGTAACAGGAT
TAGCAGAGCGAGGTATGTAGGCGGTGCTACAGAGTTCTTGAAGTGGTGGCCTAACTACGGCTACACTAGA
AGAACAGTATTTGGTATCTGCGCTCTGCTGAAGCCAGTTACCTTCGGAAAAAGAGTTGGTAGCTCTTGAT
CCGGCAAACAAACCACCGCTGGTAGCGGTGGTTTTTTTGTTTGCAAGCAGCAGATTACGCGCAGAAAAAA
AGGATCTCAAGAAGATCCTTTGATCTTTTCTACGGGGTCTGACGCTCAGTGGAACGAAAACTCACGTTAA
GGGATTTTGGTCATGAGATTATCAAAAAGGATCTTCACCTAGATCCTTTTAAATTAAAAATGAAGTTTTA
AATCAATCTAAAGTATATATGAGTAAACTTGGTCTGACAGTTACCAATGCTTAATCAGTGAGGCACCTAT
CTCAGCGATCTGTCTATTTCGTTCATCCATAGTTGCCTGACTCCCCGTCGTGTAGATAACTACGATACGG
GAGGGCTTACCATCTGGCCCCAGTGCTGCAATGATACCGCGAGACCCACGCTCACCGGCTCCAGATTTAT
CAGCAATAAACCAGCCAGCCGGAAGGGCCGAGCGCAGAAGTGGTCCTGCAACTTTATCCGCCTCCATCCA
GTCTATTAATTGTTGCCGGGAAGCTAGAGTAAGTAGTTCGCCAGTTAATAGTTTGCGCAACGTTGTTGCC
ATTGCTACAGGCATCGTGGTGTCACGCTCGTCGTTTGGTATGGCTTCATTCAGCTCCGGTTCCCAACGAT
CAAGGCGAGTTACATGATCCCCCATGTTGTGCAAAAAAGCGGTTAGCTCCTTCGGTCCTCCGATCGTTGT
CAGAAGTAAGTTGGCCGCAGTGTTATCACTCATGGTTATGGCAGCACTGCATAATTCTCTTACTGTCATG
CCATCCGTAAGATGCTTTTCTGTGACTGGTGAGTACTCAACCAAGTCATTCTGAGAATAGTGTATGCGGC
GACCGAGTTGCTCTTGCCCGGCGTCAATACGGGATAATACCGCGCCACATAGCAGAACTTTAAAAGTGCT
CATCATTGGAAAACGTTCTTCGGGGCGAAAACTCTCAAGGATCTTACCGCTGTTGAGATCCAGTTCGATG
TAACCCACTCGTGCACCCAACTGATCTTCAGCATCTTTTACTTTCACCAGCGTTTCTGGGTGAGCAAAAA
CAGGAAGGCAAAATGCCGCAAAAAAGGGAATAAGGGCGACACGGAAATGTTGAATACTCATACTCTTCCT
TTTTCAATATTATTGAAGCATTTATCAGGGTTATTGTCTCATGAGCGGATACATATTTGAATGTATTTAG
AAAAATAAACAAATAGGGGTTCCGCGCACATTTCCCCGAAAAGTGCCACCTGACGTCGACGGATCGGGAG
ATCTCCCGATCCCCTATGGTGCACTCTCAGTACAATCTGCTCTGATGCCGCATAGTTAAGCCAGTATCTG
CTCCCTGCTTGTGTGTTGGAGGTCGCTGAGTAGTGCGCGAGCAAAATTTAAGCTACAACAAGGCAAGGCT
TGACCGACAATTGCATGAAGAATCTGCTTAGGGTTAGGCGTTTTGCGCTGCTTCGTACGGGCCAGATATA
CGC
